Addgene plasmid #161507: THI ONLY pGAP T4
Purpose: Non activation control for CRISPR/RNA scaffold based transcription regulation in Pichia pastoris BB3rN_pTEF2_dCAS9(3xFLAG_SV40NLS)_pPOR1_MS2bind_only_SV40NLS_pGAP_THI11_T4_gRNA_MS2
Depositing lab: Brigitte Gasser & Diethard Mattanovich. Depositing organization: Austrian Centre of Industrial Biotechnology. Publication: Fine-Tuning of Transcription in Pichia pastoris Using dCas9 and RNA Scaffolds. Baumschabl M, Prielhofer R, Mattanovich D, Steiger MG. ACS Synth Biol. 2020 Dec 18;9(12):3202-3209. doi: 10.1021/acssynbio.0c00214. Epub 2020 Nov 12. PubMed 33180466.
Backbone
  Vector backbone: Addgene#98552 BB3rN_AD
  Backbone size w/o insert (bp): 3000
  Total vector size (bp): 10676
  Vector type: Yeast Expression
Growth in bacteria
  Bacterial resistance: Nourseothricin (clonNat), 50 μg/mL
  Growth temperature: 37°C
  Growth strain: DH5alpha
  Copy number: High Copy
Gene/Insert 1
  Gene/Insert name: dCAS9
  Promoter: pTEF2
  Cloning method: Unknown
  Sequencing primers: 5′ gaggtatgtaggcggtgcta; 3′ GTACTGTGTCGTGAAGGC
Gene/Insert 2
  Gene/Insert name: MS2 (non activation control NAC)
  Promoter: pPOR1
  Cloning method: Unknown
  Sequencing primers: 5′ GCCTTCACGACACAGTAC; 3′ GACAGTGGAGGAAAATAATGTGC
Gene/Insert 3
  Gene/Insert name: gRNA (Targeting T4 in the THI11 promoter)
  Promoter: pGAP
  Cloning method: Unknown
  Sequencing primers: 5′ GCACATTATTTTCCTCCACTGTC; 3′ ttatatttctctacaggggc
Terms and licenses: Academic/Nonprofit Terms; Industry Terms: Not Available to Industry
How to cite: THI ONLY pGAP T4 was a gift from Brigitte Gasser & Diethard Mattanovich (Addgene plasmid # 161507 ; http://n2t.net/addgene:161507 ; RRID:Addgene_161507)
