[The description below was written by a language model from this plasmid's Addgene catalogue record and pLannotate feature annotations shown in this document.]
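Description:
THI ONLY pGAP T4 is a 10.7 kb yeast expression plasmid for Pichia pastoris, built in the BB3rN_AD backbone. It serves as the non-activation control in a dCas9/RNA-scaffold system for tuning transcription. It replicates at high copy in E. coli from a ColE1/pUC-type origin. Selection relies on a nourseothricin acetyltransferase gene placed between the Ashbya gossypii TEF promoter and terminator, and the record lists nourseothricin as the bacterial selection. The same marker is commonly used for selection in yeast. No yeast replication origin is annotated, and the record does not state how the plasmid is maintained or integrated in Pichia.

The plasmid carries three expression units. In the first, the pTEF2 promoter drives catalytically dead Streptococcus pyogenes Cas9 with an N-terminal 3xFLAG tag and, according to the construct name, an SV40 nuclear localisation signal. The annotation software labels this ORF simply as Cas9. In the second, the pPOR1 promoter expresses the bacteriophage MS2 coat protein with an SV40 NLS but no fused transcriptional activation domain ("MS2bind only"). In the third, the Pichia GAP promoter, a Pol II promoter, transcribes a guide RNA aimed at site T4 in the THI11 promoter. A hammerhead ribozyme fragment is annotated upstream of the guide, consistent with ribozyme-mediated trimming of the transcript. The gRNA scaffold is extended by an MS2 stem loop that recruits the coat protein. A short region annotated as a MEP1 fragment lies between the dCas9 and MS2 units, and the record does not explain it.

Because the recruited MS2 protein has no effector domain, the dCas9–scaffold complex can bind the THI11 promoter without activating it. This gives a baseline for comparison with constructs in which MS2 carries an effector.
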