Features (pLannotate 1.2.2; 12 found; start..end, strand, type, name):
     62..650     -  rep_origin     ori: high-copy-number ColE1/pMB1/pBR322/pUC origin of replication
   1303..1368    +  CDS            3xFLAG: three tandem FLAG® epitope tags, followed by an enterokinase cleavage site
   1372..5475    +  CDS            Cas9: Cas9 (Csn1) endonuclease from the Streptococcus pyogenes Type II CRISPR/Cas system generates RNA-guided double strand breaks in DNA
   5997..6284    +  CDS            MEP1 (fragment): MEP1_YEAST - Also known as AMT1. Experimental evidence at protein level: Swiss-Prot protein existence level 1. Transporter for ammonium (both charged and uncharged NH3 and NH4) to use as a nitrogen source. Can also transport methylamine. The affinity of MEP1 is about twenty times lower than that of MEP2. MEP3 has the lowest affinity. From Saccharomyces cerevisiae (strain ATCC 204508 / S288c) (Baker's yeast).
   6726..7115    +  CDS            CAPSD_BPMS2: Experimental evidence at protein level: Swiss-Prot protein existence level 1. Acts as a translational repressor of viral replicase synthesis late in infection. This latter function is the result of capsid protein interaction with an RNA hairpin which contains the replicase ribosome-binding site. From Escherichia phage MS2 (Bacteriophage MS2).
   7307..7783    +  promoter       GAP promoter: promoter for Pichia pastoris glyceraldehyde-3-phosphate dehydrogenase
   7802..7825    +  misc_RNA       sTRSV HHRz (fragment): hammerhead ribozyme from the tobacco ringspot virus satellite RNA (Khvorova et al., 2003)
   7859..7934    +  misc_RNA       gRNA scaffold: guide RNA scaffold for the Streptococcus pyogenes CRISPR/Cas9 system
   7939..7957    +  misc_RNA       MS2 stem loop: stem loop that binds the bacteriophage MS2 coat protein
   8544..8887    +  promoter       TEF promoter: Ashbya gossypii TEF promoter
   8894..9458    +  CDS            NrsR (fragment): nourseothricin acetyltransferase; Streptomyces noursei nat1; confers resistance to nourseothricin
   9466..9663    +  terminator     TEF terminator: Ashbya gossypii TEF terminator
>Addgene plasmid #161507 | THI ONLY pGAP T4 | addgene full sequence | sequence record 326299 | Addgene NGS Result
CGCTGTGAGCAAAAGGCCAGCAAAAGGCCAGGAACCGTAAAAAGGCCGCGTTGCTGGCGTTTTTCCATAG
GCTCCGCCCCCCTGACGAGCATCACAAAAATCGACGCTCAAGTCAGAGGTGGCGAAACCCGACAGGACTA
TAAAGATACCAGGCGTTTCCCCCTGGAAGCTCCCTCGTGCGCTCTCCTGTTCCGACCCTGCCGCTTACCG
GATACCTGTCCGCCTTTCTCCCTTCGGGAAGCGTGGCGCTTTCTCATAGCTCACGCTGTAGGTATCTCAG
TTCGGTGTAGGTCGTTCGCTCCAAGCTGGGCTGTGTGCACGAACCCCCCGTTCAGCCCGACCGCTGCGCC
TTATCCGGTAACTATCGTCTTGAGTCCAACCCGGTAAGACACGACTTATCGCCACTGGCAGCAGCCACTG
GTAACAGGATTAGCAGAGCGAGGTATGTAGGCGGTGCTACAGAGTTCTTGAAGTGGTGGCCTAACTACGG
CTACACTAGAAGAACAGTATTTGGTATCTGCGCTCTGCTGAAGCCAGTTACCTTCGGAAAAAGAGTTGGT
AGCTCTTGATCCGGCAAACAAACCACCGCTGGTAGCGGTGGTTTTTTTGTTTGCAAGCAGCAGATTACGC
GCAGAAAAAAAGGATCTCAAGAAGATCCTTTGATCTTTTCTACGGGGTGGAGCGCAAAAAACCCCGCCCC
TGACAGGGCGGGGTTTTTTCGCGATCGGAGCGGTACTACCATTGACACTACACATCCTTAATTCCAATCC
TGTCTGGCCTCCTTCACCTTTTAACCATCTTGCCCATTCCAACTCGTGTCAGATTGCGTATCAAGTGAAA
AAAAAAAAATTTTAAATCTTTAACCCAATCAGGTAATAACTGTCGCCTCTTTTATCTGCCGCACTGCATG
AGGTGTCCCCTTAGTGGGAAAGAGTACTGAGCCAACCCTGGAGGACAGCAAGGGAAAAATACCTACAACT
TGCTTCATAATGGTCGTAAAAACAATCCTTGTCGGATATAAGTGTTGTAGACTGTCCCTTATCCTCTGCG
ATGTTCTTCCTCTCAAAGTTTGCGATTTCTCTCTATCAGAATTGCCATCAAGAGACTCAGGACTAATTTC
GCAGTCCCACACGCACTCGTACATGATTGGCTGAAATTTCCCTAAAGAATTTCTTTTTCACGAAAATTTT
TTTTTTACACAAGATTTTCAGCAGATATAAAATGGAGAGCAGGACCTCCGCTGTGACTCTTCTTTTTTTT
CTTTTATTCTCACTACATACATTTTAGTTATTCGCCAACATGGACTACAAAGACCATGACGGTGATTATA
AAGATCATGACATCGATTACAAGGATGACGATGACAAGCTCATGGACAAGAAGTACTCCATTGGGCTCGC
TATCGGCACAAACAGCGTCGGCTGGGCCGTCATTACGGACGAGTACAAGGTGCCGAGCAAAAAATTCAAA
GTTCTGGGCAATACCGATCGCCACAGCATAAAGAAGAACCTCATTGGCGCCCTCCTGTTCGACTCCGGGG
AGACGGCCGAAGCCACGCGGCTCAAAAGAACAGCACGGCGCAGATATACCCGCAGAAAGAATCGGATCTG
CTACCTGCAGGAGATCTTTAGTAATGAGATGGCTAAGGTGGATGACTCTTTCTTCCATAGGCTGGAGGAG
TCCTTTTTGGTGGAGGAGGATAAAAAGCACGAGCGCCACCCAATCTTTGGCAATATCGTGGACGAGGTGG
CGTACCATGAAAAGTACCCAACCATATATCATCTGAGGAAGAAGCTTGTAGACAGTACTGATAAGGCTGA
CTTGCGGTTGATCTATCTCGCGCTGGCGCATATGATCAAATTTCGGGGACACTTCCTCATCGAGGGGGAC
CTGAACCCAGACAACAGCGATGTCGACAAACTCTTTATCCAACTGGTTCAGACTTACAATCAGCTTTTCG
AAGAGAACCCGATCAACGCATCCGGAGTTGACGCCAAAGCAATCCTGAGCGCTAGGCTGTCCAAATCCCG
GCGGCTCGAAAACCTCATCGCACAGCTCCCTGGGGAGAAGAAGAACGGCCTGTTTGGTAATCTTATCGCC
CTGTCACTCGGGCTGACCCCCAACTTTAAATCTAACTTCGACCTGGCCGAAGATGCCAAGCTTCAACTGA
GCAAAGACACCTACGATGATGATCTCGACAATCTGCTGGCCCAGATCGGCGACCAGTACGCAGACCTTTT
TTTGGCGGCAAAGAACCTGTCAGACGCCATTCTGCTGAGTGATATTCTGCGAGTGAACACGGAGATCACC
AAAGCTCCGCTGAGCGCTAGTATGATCAAGCGCTATGATGAGCACCACCAAGACTTGACTTTGCTGAAGG
CCCTTGTCAGACAGCAACTGCCTGAGAAGTACAAGGAAATTTTCTTCGATCAGTCTAAAAATGGCTACGC
CGGATACATTGACGGCGGAGCAAGCCAGGAGGAATTTTACAAATTTATTAAGCCCATCTTGGAAAAAATG
GACGGCACCGAGGAGCTGCTGGTAAAGCTTAACAGAGAAGATCTGTTGCGCAAACAGCGCACTTTCGACA
ATGGAAGCATCCCCCACCAGATTCACCTGGGCGAACTGCACGCTATCCTCAGGCGGCAAGAGGATTTCTA
CCCCTTTTTGAAAGATAACAGGGAAAAGATTGAGAAAATCCTCACATTTCGGATACCCTACTATGTAGGC
CCCCTCGCCCGGGGAAATTCCAGATTCGCGTGGATGACTCGCAAATCAGAAGAGACTATCACTCCCTGGA
ACTTCGAGGAAGTCGTGGATAAGGGGGCCTCTGCCCAGTCCTTCATCGAAAGGATGACTAACTTTGATAA
AAATCTGCCTAACGAAAAGGTGCTTCCTAAACACTCTCTGCTGTACGAGTACTTCACAGTTTATAACGAG
CTCACCAAGGTCAAATACGTCACAGAAGGGATGAGAAAGCCAGCATTCCTGTCTGGAGAGCAGAAGAAAG
CTATCGTGGACCTCCTCTTCAAGACGAACCGGAAAGTTACCGTGAAACAGCTCAAAGAGGACTATTTCAA
AAAGATTGAATGTTTCGACTCTGTTGAAATCAGCGGAGTGGAGGATCGCTTCAACGCATCCCTGGGAACG
TATCACGATCTCCTGAAAATCATTAAAGACAAGGACTTCCTGGACAATGAGGAGAACGAGGACATTCTTG
AGGACATTGTCCTCACCCTTACGTTGTTTGAAGATAGGGAGATGATTGAAGAACGCTTGAAAACTTACGC
TCATCTCTTCGACGACAAAGTCATGAAACAGCTCAAGAGGCGCCGATATACAGGATGGGGGCGGCTGTCA
AGAAAACTGATCAATGGGATCCGAGACAAGCAGAGTGGAAAGACAATCCTGGATTTTCTTAAGTCCGATG
GATTTGCCAACAGGAACTTCATGCAGTTGATCCATGATGACTCTCTCACCTTTAAGGAGGACATCCAGAA
AGCACAAGTTTCTGGCCAGGGGGACAGTCTGCACGAGCACATCGCTAATCTTGCAGGTAGCCCAGCTATC
AAAAAGGGAATACTGCAGACCGTTAAGGTCGTGGATGAACTCGTCAAAGTAATGGGAAGGCATAAGCCCG
AGAATATCGTTATCGAGATGGCCCGAGAGAACCAAACTACCCAGAAGGGACAGAAGAACAGTAGGGAAAG
GATGAAGAGGATTGAAGAGGGTATAAAAGAACTGGGGTCCCAAATCCTTAAGGAACACCCAGTTGAAAAC
ACCCAGCTTCAGAATGAGAAGCTCTACCTGTACTACCTGCAGAACGGCAGGGACATGTACGTGGATCAGG
AACTGGACATCAATCGGCTCTCCGACTACGACGTGGATGCCATCGTGCCCCAGTCTTTTCTCAAAGATGA
TTCTATTGATAATAAAGTGTTGACAAGATCCGATAAAAATAGAGGGAAGAGTGATAACGTCCCCTCAGAA
GAAGTTGTCAAGAAAATGAAAAATTATTGGCGGCAGCTGCTGAACGCCAAACTGATCACACAACGGAAGT
TCGATAATCTGACTAAGGCTGAACGAGGTGGCCTGTCTGAGTTGGATAAAGCCGGCTTCATCAAAAGGCA
GCTTGTTGAGACACGCCAGATCACCAAGCACGTGGCCCAAATTCTCGATTCACGCATGAACACCAAGTAC
GATGAAAATGACAAACTGATTCGAGAGGTGAAAGTTATTACTCTGAAGTCTAAGCTAGTCTCAGATTTCA
GAAAGGACTTTCAGTTTTATAAGGTGAGAGAGATCAACAATTACCACCATGCGCATGATGCCTACCTGAA
TGCAGTGGTAGGCACTGCACTTATCAAAAAATATCCCAAGCTTGAATCTGAATTTGTTTACGGAGACTAT
AAAGTGTACGATGTTAGGAAAATGATCGCAAAGTCTGAGCAGGAAATAGGCAAGGCCACCGCTAAGTACT
TCTTTTACAGCAATATTATGAATTTTTTCAAGACCGAGATTACACTGGCCAATGGAGAGATTCGGAAGCG
ACCACTTATCGAAACAAACGGAGAAACAGGAGAAATCGTGTGGGACAAGGGTAGGGATTTCGCGACAGTC
CGGAAGGTCCTGTCCATGCCGCAGGTGAACATCGTTAAAAAGACCGAAGTACAGACCGGAGGCTTCTCCA
AGGAAAGTATCCTCCCGAAAAGGAACAGCGACAAGCTGATCGCACGCAAAAAAGATTGGGACCCCAAGAA
ATACGGCGGATTCGATTCTCCTACAGTCGCTTACAGTGTACTGGTTGTGGCCAAAGTGGAGAAAGGGAAG
TCTAAAAAACTCAAAAGCGTCAAGGAACTGCTGGGCATCACAATCATGGAGCGATCAAGCTTCGAAAAAA
ACCCCATCGACTTTCTCGAGGCGAAAGGATATAAAGAGGTCAAAAAAGACCTCATCATTAAGCTTCCCAA
GTACTCTCTCTTTGAGCTTGAAAACGGCCGGAAACGAATGCTCGCTAGTGCGGGCGAGCTGCAGAAAGGT
AACGAGCTGGCACTGCCCTCTAAATACGTTAATTTCTTGTATCTGGCCAGCCACTATGAAAAGCTCAAAG
GGTCCCCCGAAGATAATGAGCAGAAGCAGCTGTTCGTGGAACAACACAAACACTACCTTGATGAGATCAT
CGAGCAAATAAGCGAATTCTCCAAAAGAGTGATCCTCGCCGACGCTAACCTCGATAAGGTGCTTTCTGCT
TACAATAAGCACAGGGATAAGCCCATCAGGGAGCAGGCAGAAAACATTATCCACTTGTTTACTCTGACCA
ACTTGGGCGCTCCTGCAGCCTTCAAGTACTTCGACACCACCATAGACAGAAAGCGGTACACCTCTACAAA
GGAGGTCCTGGACGCCACACTGATTCATCAGTCAATTACGGGGCTCTATGAAACAAGAATCGACCTCTCT
CAGCTCGGTGGAGACAGCAGGGCTGACCCCAAGAAGAAGAGGAAGGTGTGAGCTTTAGTCAAATATTAAT
CTATTTCACCTGTTCAAACTTTACTTAATGTACAAATGTGGTAGTTATTAGTTTTGCAACGGAACTTGTT
CCATAATCTGGTCCTCTGGGACAGCAAACTGTCTTTCACTAGTAGCGCCAGTTTCGGGAGTCCACACAGC
ATTAGTCACCGGTGCACCAGCACTAATCTCACGACCTTCTGGGTGTTTAAATGGGCAGTTAGGGTTGCGG
CATCCAGCTGCAAACTTACAATCCTCATCAATTGGATGAGTGAAAAAACAGTTTGGTCTGGTACAACTGT
TGCCTTCACGACACAGTACAGGAGTAGTTGCGTGACGTCTTGGGCACTTGTAATTACGGCATGATTTACC
AAATCGACATTGTTCCAAAGCCCTCTGTTGTTTTTGTTGTTTCTCTTCTTCGGTGATCTTGTGTTCAGGT
GATCGATGAGCCTTTGGACAGTCCGGATTAGAGCGCTCCGGGGAGCGCATTATTTGGGTCGGCTACTGTC
ATTGGTTATGATGGCCTTACCGAGCACGAAGGTGGTTGGATAGACCACAACTGGAAACAGTTGTACAAAC
AGATTGCATTCATTTTTGCTTGTATTGGATACTCGATGGCCATCACCGCTCTTATCTGTTTCATCCTCAA
CCGTATTCCATTTTTGCAACTGCGAGCTTCAGAAGAGGCTGAGGAGAAAGGTATGGATGAGGATCAGATT
GGAGAGTTCGCTTATGACTACGTGGAAGTACGTCGTGATTTTTTGGCTTGGGGATCAGGCCCAAACAATG
GCTTCAAGGAGCCGGAAGTTCTGGATCAGGTAGTTCCGGTTAATGATTTCAGCAGTGACCAGAATGTGAC
TAATCAGACCAACGAATCTGAGAAGCAGTAGAGTAAATATAGAGATGATATTTAGTGTATTCTAATGCTT
ATGTAATGTATTAAGCAAAAAGTTGTGTTTATGAGTTAGCATTTGTCTTAGCAAACATAAAATTATGTCG
ACATTTGCAACCCGCATGTCTAGTGTTTTTAGATCGATCTTCGATGTGTAGAATAATGCCTCCACGTGAT
GCCCCGCGATTTTGTTGGGTCGCAATGCCTCCAACATAAACCCATCACGTATAAAAAGCCCTCTTAACCC
TCCCCCCTGTTTCGTTTGCTTCATCACTTAACCTGAACTATCAACATGCCCAAAAAGAAAAGAAAAGTGG
GTAGTATGGCGTCTAACTTCACCCAGTTCGTTCTGGTTGACAACGGTGGTACCGGTGACGTTACCGTTGC
GCCGTCTAACTTCGCGAACGGTGTTGCGGAATGGATCTCTTCTAACTCTCGTTCTCAGGCGTACAAAGTT
ACCTGCTCTGTTCGTCAATCCTCCGCGCAGAACCGTAAATACACCATCAAAGTTGAAGTTCCGAAAGTTG
CGACCCAGACCGTTGGTGGTGTTGAACTGCCGGTTGCGGCGTGGCGTTCTTACCTGAACATGGAACTGAC
CATCCCGATCTTCGCGACCAACTCTGACTGCGAACTGATCGTTAAAGCGATGCAGGGTCTGCTGAAAGAC
GGTAACCCGATCCCGTCTGCGATCGCGGCGAACTCTGGTATCTACTAGGCTTCTGTTTAATTCTGTAGGA
TAAACGAAATAACTGTATCTTTATAATCATCCTTAAGATAGCCCTGGACTCGTCAGACATTAGTTCGCGC
ACATTATTTTCCTCCACTGTCTGCAAACAGCCACACGGCATTTCCCTCTCTAGTTTCATTTATCAAAGTA
GCACAACACGCTAATTGGAGGATCCTTTTTTGTAGAAATGTCTTGGTGTCCTCGTCCAATCAGGTAGCCA
TCTCTGAAATATCTGGCTCCGTTGCAACTCCGAACGACCTGCTGGCAACGTAAAATTCTCCGGGGTAAAA
CTTAAATGTGGAGTAATGGAACCAGAAACGTCTCTTCCCTTCTCTCTCCTTCCACCGCCCGTTACCGTCC
CTAGGAAATTTTACTCTGCTGGAGAGCTTCTTCTACGGCCCCCTTGCAGCAATGCTCTTCCCAGCATTAC
GTTGCGGGTAAAACGGAGGTCGTGTACCCGACCTAGCAGCCCAGGGATGGAAAAGTCCCGGCCGTCGCTG
GCAATAATAGCGGGCGGACGCATGTCATGAGATTATTGGAAACCACCAGAATCGAATATAAAAGGCGAAC
ACCTTTCCCAATTTTGGTTTCTCCTGACCCAAAGACTTTAAATTTAATTTATTTGTCCCTATTTCAATCA
ATTGAACAACTATCAAAACACCATGTCATACCTGATGAGTCCGTGAGGACGAAACGAGTAAGCTCGTCGT
ATGATTCAAATTGATTCAGTTTTAGAGCTAGAAATAGCAAGTTAAAATAAGGCTAGTCCGTTATCAACTT
GAAAAAGTGGCACCGAGTCGGTGCGCGCACATGAGGATCACCCATGTGCTTTTGGCCGGCATGGTCCCAG
CCTCCTCGCTGGCGCCGGCTGGGCAACATGCTTCGGCATGGCGAATGGGACAGCTTTGGACTGCTTTTAG
TGTACATCTGATAATATAGTACTACCACGTATGATAATGTAGAGAATAGGCTTCCTTGTCGAGTGTGTTT
GCAGTTTTCTTGAGTTTCAAGGTTTAAATGCTGGTATATTAGTTCATCGAAGGTTTCAGCCAATAGCACC
TTAAATCAATCAAACTAATTCGACTCTTACGAAAGAGCCTACTGTGTTTAGTATCGAAGTCGTTTACCTT
TCATGTTGAATAGCTTCCTCTCTGACCCTAACATTTCAAGATCCTCCTAAAGTTACCCGGATTGTGAAAT
TCTAATGATCCACCTGCCCAATGCATTTTTTCTTTATTCAGTTTACCTTTTTTACCTAATATACGAGCTT
GTTAAAGTAAGTGGCACTGCAATACTAGGCTTATTGTTGATATTATGATGAATCGTTTTCACAAACTTGA
TTTCCTGTGAACTCACCATGTACTAAGGAAAAAAACATGCATCACCATCTGAATATTTGACCGCTAGCTC
ATGGACATGGAGGCCCAGAATACCCTCCTTGACAGTCTTGACGTGCGCAGCTCAGGGGCATGATGTGACT
GTCGCCCGTACATTTAGCCCATACATCCCCATGTATAATCATTTGCATCCATACATTTTGATGGCCGCAC
GGCGCGAAGCAAAAATTACGGCTCCTCGCTGCAGACCTGCGAGCAGGGAAACGCTCCCCTCACAGACGCG
TTGAATTGTCCCCACGCCGCGCCCCTGTAGAGAAATATAAAAGGTTAGGATTTGCCACTGAGGTTCTTCT
TTCATATACTTCCTTTTAAAATCTTGCTAGGATACAGTTCTCACATCACATCCGAACATAAACAACCATG
GGTACCACTCTTGACGACACGGCTTACCGGTACCGCACCAGTGTCCCGGGGGACGCCGAGGCCATCGAGG
CACTGGATGGGTCCTTCACCACCGACACCGTTTTTCGCGTCACCGCCACCGGGGACGGCTTCACCCTGCG
GGAGGTGCCGGTGGACCCGCCCCTGACCAAGGTGTTCCCCGACGACGAATCGGACGACGAATCGGACGAC
GGGGAGGACGGCGACCCGGACTCCCGGACGTTCGTCGCGTACGGGGACGACGGCGACCTGGCGGGCTTCG
TGGTCGTCTCGTACTCCGGCTGGAACCGCCGGCTGACCGTCGAGGACATCGAGGTCGCCCCGGAGCACCG
GGGGCACGGGGTCGGGCGCGCGTTGATGGGGCTCGCGACGGAGTTCGCCCGCGAGCGGGGCGCCGGGCAC
CTCTGGCTGGAGGTCACCAACGTCAACGCACCGGCGATCCACGCGTACCGGCGGATGGGGTTCACCCTCT
GCGGCCTGGACACCGCCCTGTACGACGGCACCGCCTCGGACGGCGAGCAGGCGCTCTACATGAGCATGCC
CTGCCCCTAATCAGTACTGACAATAAAAAGATTCTTGTTTTCAAGAACTTGTCATTTGTATAGTTTTTTT
ATATTGTAGTTGTTCTATTTTAATCAAATGTTAGCGTGATTTATATTTTTTTTCGCCTCGACATCATCTG
CCCAGATGCGAAGTTAAGTGCGCAGAAAGTAATATCATGCGTCAATCGTATGTGAATGCTGGTCGCTATA
CTGGCTTCATACCCAGCATTGACCTTTGGTATGAGCATCTGAAAAACAACCAGGTGTTGCAAAGTTAAAC
ATCCTTCTTTGTTCATATAGAACCCACTATTCATGGTACTCCCCAATCGAATTTCACATTCTGGTTTTGA
AATTACACACCACGTTAGCTTATAAGATTTCATATAACTTATTGATATACGGTTTCCATTGTTCGAATAG
TTGAGGTTGTATGTAATTCGATTGAAGGGGCCATTTTTGTTTCCTACTTTTCCTGGGAGCTTATCCGATG
CGCTTCAAAGCTGGAATTGTAAATATAGAGAAAAAGAAGGATGTTGTTTTATTCTTGAAAGAGTATAATT
TTACTTCTAGCAACTCTCCCACTTCGCTTGACTTCATTTATTTCTTGGGCACATAGGCGTAGTAATCTAG
ACCAACAGATAATTTGCCGGAATGATATAGCGATTGGAAAATGAACTGAAATTTTTTGCTGTCTTTCAAT
TTGACGGGCAGTTCATCAGGCGCGCCGTGACCGACCATATAAATACGTTGAGAATGTTATTCTTCCTCGT
AGTTGAAGTGGCTTCATAATTTCAGAACTCAATAGATAAACTAGGATGTTTTAAAGCAATTAATGCTCAC
AAGTAAGGAGCGACTCTCTTGCTTTTCGAATACTAAAAGTATCGTCCCAACCCAGAAAAAAAGACCTCTT
AACTGCAAAATAAACTCTATATATTTCTTCTAAAACAGTTTCAGGTTGGATAGTATCGCATTCTCATCAC
TTCTAACTAGTAGGCCATGAGATATATTAACGTTTACTTGAGTTCTAAGTTCTCCGAATTAGATGCACAG
CACAAACAAGATTAGGTTTCACTTGGTACAAAATACGAACAGAGTTTAAGGTCGTAATTTCATTTCGTTA
TTGATCCCCACAATCTATTCTTATCACAGTCATCAGATAGTCGCGAAAAAGCATGCAGAAAAGGGGGTCG
TCCCTATCTAAGTTGTAGCATTACAACAAATATGAC
